>Addgene plasmid #60332 | Gal4pBS13-Pleum | depositor full sequence | sequence record 96608 | Gal4pBS13-Pleum sequence 5991 bps
CGGGATCCTTGGCGCGCCCCTTAATTAACGGAAGCTTCGGATTAGAAGCCGCCGAGCGGGCGACAGCCCT
CCGGTTTAAACCAATATTATTTAAGGACCTATTGTTTTTTCCAATAGGTGGTTAGCAATCGTCTTACTTT
CTAACTTTTCTTACCTTTTACATTTCAGCAATATATATATATATATTTCAAGGATATACCATTCTATCTA
GAAAAATGTCTAAAGGTGAAGAATTATTCACTGGTGTTGTCCCAATTTTGGTTGAATTAGATGGTGATGT
TAATGGTCACAAATTTTCTGTCTCCGGTGAAGGTGAAGGTGATGCTACTTACGGTAAATTGACCTTAAAA
TTTATTTGTACTACTGGTAAATTGCCAGTTCCATGGCCAACCTTAGTCACTACTTTAGGTTATGGTTTGA
TGTGTTTTGCTAGATACCCAGATCATATGAAACAACATGACTTTTTCAAGTCTGCCATGCCAGAAGGTTA
TGTTCAAGAAAGAACTATTTTTTTCAAAGATGACGGTAACTACAAGACCAGAGCTGAAGTCAAGTTTGAA
GGTGATACCTTAGTTAATAGAATCGAATTAAAAGGTATTGATTTTAAAGAAGATGGTAACATTTTAGGTC
ACAAATTGGAATACAACTATAACTCTCACAATGTTTACATCATGGCTGACAAACAAAAGAATGGTATCAA
AGTTAACTTCAAAATTAGACACAACATTGAAGATGGTTCTGTTCAATTAGCTGACCATTATCAACAAAAT
ACTCCAATTGGTGATGGTCCAGTCTTGTTACCAGACAACCATTACTTATCCTATCAATCTGCCTTATCCA
AAGATCCAAACGAAAAGAGAGACCACATGGTCTTGTTAGAATTTGTTACTGCTGCTGGTATTACCCATGG
TATGGATGAATTGTACAAATAAATCGATACCGTCGACCTCGAGTCATGTAATTAGTTATGTCACGCTTAC
ATTCACGCCCTCCTCCCACATCCGCTCTAACCGAAAAGGAAGGAGTTAGACAACCTGAAGTCTAGGTCCC
TATTTATTTTTTTTAATAGTTATGTTAGTATTAAGAACGTTATTTATATTTCAAATTTTTCTTTTTTTTC
TGTACAAACGCGTGTACGCATGTAACATTATACTGAAAACCTTGCTTGAGAAGGTTTTGGGACGCTCGGG
TACCCAATTCGCCCTATAGTGAGTCGTATTACGCGCGCTCACTGGCCGTCGTTTTACAACGTCGTGACTG
GGAAAACCCTGGCGTTACCCAACTTAATCGCCTTGCAGCACATCCCCCTTTCGCCAGCTGGCGTAATAGC
GAAGAGGCCCGCACCGATCGCCCTTCCCAACAGTTGCGCAGCCTGAATGGCGAATGGCGCG
[124 nt withheld, positions 1392-1515]
C
[91 nt withheld, positions 1517-1607]
A
[49 nt withheld, positions 1609-1657]
CCTTTGACGTTGGAGTCCACGTTCTTT
[37 nt withheld, positions 1685-1721]
ACCCTATCTCGGTCTATTCTTTTGATTTATAAGGGATTTTGCCGATTTCGGCCTATTGGTTAAAAAATGA
GCTGATTTAACAAAAATTTAACGCGAATTTTAACAAAATATTAACGTTTACAATTTCCTGATGCGGTATT
TTCTCCTTACGCATCTGTGCGGTATTTCACACCGCATAGGGTAATAACTGATATAATTAAATTGAAGCTC
TAATTTGTGAGTTTAGTATACATGCATTTACTTATAATACAGTTTTTTAGTTTTGCTGGCCGCATCTTCT
CAAATATGCTTCCCAGCCTGCTTTTCTGTAACGTTCACCCTCTACCTTAGCATCCCTTCCCTTTGCAAAT
AGTCCTCTTCCAACAATAATAATGTCAGATCCTGTAGAGACCACATCATCCACGGTTCTATACTGTTGAC
CCAATGCGTCTCCCTTGTCATCTAAACCCACACCGGGTGTCATAATCAACCAATCGTAACCTTCATCTCT
TCCACCCATGTCTCTTTGAGCAATAAAGCCGATAACAAAATCTTTGTCGCTCTTCGCAATGTCAACAGTA
CCCTTAGTATATTCTCCAGTAGATAGGGAGCCCTTGCATGACAATTCTGCTAACATCAAAAGGCCTCTAG
GTTCCTTTGTTACTTCTTCTGCCGCCTGCTTCAAACCGCTAACAATACCTGGGCCCACCACACCGTGTGC
ATTCGTAATGTCTGCCCATTCTGCTATTCTGTATACACCCGCAGAGTACTGCAATTTGACTGTATTACCA
ATGTCAGCAAATTTTCTGTCTTCGAAGAGTAAAAAATTGTACTTGGCGGATAATGCCTTTAGCGGCTTAA
CTGTGCCCTCCATGGAAAAATCAGTCAAGATATCCACATGTGTTTTTAGTAAACAAATTTTGGGACCTAA
TGCTTCAACTAACTCCAGTAATTCCTTGGTGGTACGAACATCCAATGAAGCACACAAGTTTGTTTGCTTT
TCGTGCATGATATTAAATAGCTTGGCAGCAACAGGACTAGGATGAGTAGCAGCACGTTCCTTATATGTAG
CTTTCGACATGATTTATCTTCGTTTCCTGCAGGTTTTTGTTCTGTGCAGTTGGGTTAAGAATACTGGGCA
ATTTCATGTTTCTTCAACACTACATATGCGTATATATACCAATCTAAGTCTGTGCTCCTTCCTTCGTTCT
TCCTTCTGTTCGGAGATTACCGAATCAAAAAAATTTCAAAGAAACCGAAATCAAAAAAAAGAATAAAAAA
AAAATGATGAATTGAATTGAAAAGCTGTGGTATGGTGCACTCTCAGTACAATCTGCTCTGATGCCGCATA
GTTAAGCCAGCCCCGACACCCGCCAACACCCGCTGACGCGCCCTGACGGGCTTGTCTGCTCCCGGCATCC
GCTTACAGACAAGCTGTGACCGTCTCCGGGAGCTGCATGTGTCAGAGGTTTTCACCGTCATCACCGAAAC
GCGCGAAGACGAAAGGGCCTCGTGATACGCCTATTTTTATAGGTTAATGTCATGATAATAATGGTTTCTT
AGGACGGATCGCTTGCCTGTAACTTACACGCGCCTCGTATCTTTTAATGATGGAATAATTTGGGAATTTA
CTCTGTGTTTATTTATTTTTATGTTTTGTATTTGGATTTTAGAAAGTAAATAAAGAAGGTAGAAGAGTTA
CGGAATGAAGAAAAAAAAATAAACAAAGGTTTAAAAAATTTCAACAAAAAGCGTACTTTACATATATATT
TATTAGACAAGAAAAGCAGATTAAATAGATATACATTCGATTAACGATAAGTAAAATGTAAAATCACAGG
ATTTTCGTGTGTGGTCTTCTACACAGACAAGATGAAACAATTCGGCATTAATACCTGAGAGCAGGAAGAG
CAAGATAAAAGGTAGTATTTGTTGGCGATCCCCCTAGAGTCTTTTACATCTTCGGAAAACAAAAACTATT
TTTTCTTTAATTTCTTTTTTTACTTTCTATTTTTAATTTATATATTTATATTAAAAAATTTAAATTATAA
TTATTTTTATAGCACGTGATGAAAAGGACCCAGGTGGCACTTTTCGGGGAAATGTGCGCGGAACCCCTAT
TTGTTTATTTTTCTAAATACATTCAAATATGTATCCGCTCATGAGACAATAACCCTGATAAATGCTTCAA
TAATATTGAAAAAGGAAGAGTATGAGTATTCAACATTTCCGTGTCGCCCTTATTCCCTTTTTTGCGGCAT
TTTGCCTTCCTGTTTTTGCTCACCCAGAAACGCTGGTGAAAGTAAAAGATGCTGAAGATCAGTTGGGTGC
ACGAGTGGGTTACATCGAACTGGATCTCAACAGCGGTAAGATCCTTGAGAGTTTTCGCCCCGAAGAACGT
TTTCCAATGATGAGCACTTTTAAAGTTCTGCTATGTGGCGCGGTATTATCCCGTATTGACGCCGGGCAAG
AGCAACTCGGTCGCCGCATACACTATTCTCAGAATGACTTGGTTGAGTACTCACCAGTCACAGAAAAGCA
TCTTACGGATGGCATGACAGTAAGAGAATTATGCAGTGCTGCCATAACCATGAGTGATAACACTGCGGCC
AACTTACTTCTGACAACGATCGGAGGACCGAAGGAGCTAACCGCTTTTTTGCACAACATGGGGGATCATG
TAACTCGCCTTGATCGTTGGGAACCGGAGCTGAATGAAGCCATACCAAACGACGAGCGTGACACCACGAT
GCCTGTAGCAATGGCAACAACGTTGCGCAAACTATTAACTGGCGAACTACTTACTCTAGCTTCCCGGCAA
CAATTAATAGACTGGATGGAGGCGGATAAAGTTGCAGGACCACTTCTGCGCTCGGCCCTTCCGGCTGGCT
GGTTTATTGCTGATAAATCTGGAGCCGGTGAGCGTGGGTCTCGCGGTATCATTGCAGCACTGGGGCCAGA
TGGTAAGCCCTCCCGTATCGTAGTTATCTACACGACGGGGAGTCAGGCAACTATGGATGAACGAAATAGA
CAGATCGCTGAGATAGGTGCCTCACTGATTAAGCATTGGTAACTGTCAGACCAAGTTTACTCATATATAC
TTTAGATTGATTTAAAACTTCATTTTTAATTTAAAAGGATCTAGGTGAAGATCCTTTTTGATAATCTCAT
GACCAAAATCCCTTAACGTGAGTTTTCGTTCCACTGAGCGTCAGACCCCGTAGAAAAGATCAAAGGATCT
TCTTGAGATCCTTTTTTTCTGCGCGTAATCTGCTGCTTGCAAACAAAAAAACCACCGCTACCAGCGGTGG
TTTGTTTGCCGGATCAAGAGCTACCAACTCTTTTTCCGAAGGTAACTGGCTTCAGCAGAGCGCAGATACC
AAATACTGTCCTTCTAGTGTAGCCGTAGTTAGGCCACCACTTCAAGAACTCTGTAGCACCGCCTACATAC
CTCGCTCTGCTAATCCTGTTACCAGTGGCTGCTGCCAGTGGCGATAAGTCGTGTCTTACCGGGTTGGACT
CAAGACGATAGTTACCGGATAAGGCGCAGCGGTCGGGCTGAACGGGGGGTTCGTGCACACAGCCCAGCTT
GGAGCGAACGACCTACACCGAACTGAGATACCTACAGCGTGAGCTATGAGAAAGCGCCACGCTTCCCGAA
GGGAGAAAGGCGGACAGGTATCCGGTAAGCGGCAGGGTCGGAACAGGAGAGCGCACGAGGGAGCTTCCAG
GGGGAAACGCCTGGTATCTTTATAGTCCTGTCGGGTTTCGCCACCTCTGACTTGAGCGTCGATTTTTGTG
ATGCTCGTCAGGGGGGCGGAGCCTATGGAAAAACGCCAGCAACGCGGCCTTTTTACGGTTCCTGGCCTTT
TGCTGGCCTTTTGCTCACATGTTCTTTCCTGCGTTATCCCCTGATTCTGTGGATAACCGTATTACCGCCT
TTGAGTGAGCTGATACCGCTCGCCGCAGCCGAACGACCGAGCGCAGCGAGTCAGTGAGCGAGGAAGCGGA
AGAGCGCCCAATACGCAAACCGCCTCTCCCCGCGCGTTGGCCGATTCATTAATGCAGCTGGCACGACAGG
TTTCCCGACTGGAAAGCGGGCAGTGAGCGCAACGCAATTAATGTGAGTTACCTCACTCATTAGGCACCCC
AGGCTTTACACTTTATGCTTCCGGCTCCTATGTTGTGTGGAATTGTGAGCGGATAACAATTTCACACAGG
AAACAGCTATGACCATGATTACGCCAAGCGCGCAATTAACCCTCACTAAAGGGAACAAAAGCTGGAGCTC
Features (pLannotate 1.2.2; 22 found; start..end, strand, type, name):
     38..73      +  protein_bind   UAS (fragment): upstream activating sequence mediating Gal4-dependent induction Gal4
     82..206     +  promoter       LEU2 promoter (fragment): S. cerevisiae LEU2
    216..932     +  CDS            yeGFP: yeast-enhanced green fluorescent protein codons optimized for translation in S. cerevisiae and C. albicans
    933..953     +  misc_feature   MCS (fragment): pBluescript multiple cloning site
    954..1188    +  terminator     CYC1 terminator (fragment): S. cerevisiae CYC1; transcription terminator for CYC1
   1203..1221    -  promoter       T7 promoter: promoter for bacteriophage T7 RNA polymerase
   1229..1384    +  CDS            lacZα (fragment): LacZα fragment of β-galactosidase; lacZ fragment
   1392..1847    +  rep_origin     f1 ori (sequence partly withheld): f1 bacteriophage origin of replication; arrow indicates direction of (+) strand synthesis
   1848..1899    -  misc_feature   bom (fragment): basis of mobility region from pBR322
   1978..2781    -  CDS            URA3: orotidine-5'-phosphate decarboxylase, required for uracil biosynthesis; S. cerevisiae URA3; yeast auxotrophic marker, counterselectable with 5-fluoroorotic acid (5-FOA)
   2782..2997    -  promoter       URA3 promoter: S. cerevisiae URA3
   3012..3061    -  misc_feature   bom (fragment): basis of mobility region from pBR322
   3163..3197    -  CDS            rop (fragment): Rop protein, which maintains plasmids at low copy number; rop
   3268..3771    -  misc_feature   CEN/ARS: S. cerevisiae CEN6 centromere fused to an autonomously replicating sequence
   3808..3912    +  promoter       AmpR promoter: bla
   3913..4773    +  CDS            AmpR: β-lactamase; bla; confers resistance to ampicillin, carbenicillin, and related antibiotics
   4944..5532    +  rep_origin     ori: high-copy-number ColE1/pMB1/pBR322/pUC origin of replication
   5715..5807    +  CDS            lacI (fragment): lac repressor; lacI; The lac repressor binds to the lac operator to inhibit transcription in E. coli. This inhibition can be relieved by adding lactose or isopropyl-β-D-thiogalactopyranoside (IPTG).
   5820..5841    +  protein_bind   CAP binding site: CAP binding activates transcription in the presence of cAMP. E. coli catabolite activator protein
   5856..5886    +  promoter       lac promoter: promoter for the E. coli lac operon
   5894..5910    +  protein_bind   lac operator: The lac repressor binds to the lac operator to inhibit transcription in E. coli. This inhibition can be relieved by adding lactose or isopropyl-β-D-thiogalactopyranoside (IPTG). lac repressor encoded by lacI
   5955..5973    +  promoter       T3 promoter: promoter for bacteriophage T3 RNA polymerase
