[The description below was written by a language model from this plasmid's Addgene catalogue record and pLannotate feature annotations shown in this document.]
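Description:
Gal4pBS13-Pleum is a yeast–E. coli shuttle plasmid built on the p416 backbone, a low-copy centromeric vector for Saccharomyces cerevisiae. In yeast it is maintained through a CEN6/ARS element and selected with the URA3 auxotrophic marker, driven by its own promoter, which can also be counterselected with 5-fluoroorotic acid. In bacteria it replicates from a high-copy ColE1/pUC-type origin and is selected with ampicillin resistance (β-lactamase). The backbone also carries pBluescript-derived remnants: an f1 origin, a lacZα fragment, lac promoter/operator and CAP site, and flanking T3 and T7 phage promoters. These play no evident role in the yeast expression function.

The payload is a synthetic hybrid promoter cloned between HindIII and XbaI sites. According to the record it consists of two Gal4 binding sites joined to a core promoter derived from the native leucine (LEU2) promoter. The feature table agrees, annotating a short Gal4-responsive upstream activating sequence fragment immediately upstream of a LEU2 promoter fragment. This promoter sits directly ahead of a yeast-enhanced GFP coding sequence, followed by a small multiple cloning site remnant and the CYC1 transcription terminator. Fluorescence therefore reports the strength and galactose/Gal4-dependent regulation conferred on the minimal core by the upstream binding sites. The construct belongs to a synthetic biology effort to tune promoter strength and regulation in S. cerevisiae by combining upstream activating elements with core promoters, and it would typically serve as a characterised promoter part or reporter. The depositor notes that discrepancies between the quality-control and full sequences should have no functional consequence.
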