Addgene plasmid #60332: Gal4pBS13-Pleum
Purpose: Contains a promoter of two gal binding sites coupled with a core promoter derived from native Leucine promoter.
Depositing lab: Hal Alper. Depositing organization: University of Texas at Austin. Publication: Controlling promoter strength and regulation in Saccharomyces cerevisiae using synthetic hybrid promoters. Blazeck J, Garg R, Reed B, Alper HS. Biotechnol Bioeng. 2012 Nov;109(11):2884-95. doi: 10.1002/bit.24552. Epub 2012 May 17. PubMed 22565375.
Backbone
  Vector backbone: p416
  Backbone size w/o insert (bp): 6000
  Vector type: Yeast Expression, Synthetic Biology ; Yeast synthetic hybrid promoter construct
Growth in bacteria
  Bacterial resistance: Ampicillin, 100 μg/mL
  Growth temperature: 37°C
  Growth strain: DH10B
  Copy number: High Copy
Gene/Insert
  Gene/Insert name: promoter
  Cloning method: Restriction Enzyme; 5′ cloning site hindiii (not destroyed); 3′ cloning site xbai (not destroyed)
  Sequencing primers: 5′ agt; 3′ agt
Terms and licenses: Academic/Nonprofit Terms; Industry Terms: Not Available to Industry
Depositor comments: Discrepancies between QC and full sequence should not any functional consequnce.
How to cite: Gal4pBS13-Pleum was a gift from Hal Alper (Addgene plasmid # 60332 ; http://n2t.net/addgene:60332 ; RRID:Addgene_60332)
