>Addgene plasmid #60332 | Gal4pBS13-Pleum | addgene partial sequence | sequence record 99506 | pBR322ori-F 5'-GGGAAACGCCTGGTATCTTT-3'
TTTTGTGATGCTCGTCAGGGGGGCGGAGCCTATGGAAAAACGCCAGCAACGCGGCCTTTTTACGGTTCCT
GGCCTTTTGCTGGCCTTTTGCTCACATGTTCTTTCCTGCGTTATCCCCTGATTCTGTGGATAACCGTATT
ACCGCCTTTGAGTGAGCTGATACCGCTCGCCGCAGCCGAACGACCGAGCGCAGCGAGTCAGTGAGCGAGG
AAGCGGAAGAGCGCCCAATACGCAAACCGCCTCTCCCCGCGCGTTGGCCGATTCATTAATGCAGCTGGCA
CGACAGGTTTCCCGACTGGAAAGCGGGCAGTGAGCGCAACGCAATTAATGTGAGTTAGCTCACTCATTAG
GCACCCCAGGCTTTACACTTTATGCTTCCGGCTCGTATGTTGTGTGGAATTGTGAGCGGATAACAATTTC
ACACAGGAAACAGCTATGACCATGATTACGCCAAGCGCGCAATTAACCCTCACTAAAGGGAACAAAAGCT
GGAGCTCCGGGATCCTTGGCGCGCCCCTTAATTAACGGAAGCTTTAGTACGGATTAGAAGCCGCCGAGCG
GGCGACAGCCCTCCGACGGAAGACTCTCCTCCGTGCGTCCTCGTCTTCACCGGTCGCGTTCCTGAAACGC
AGATGTGCCTCGCGCCGCACTGCTCCGAACAATAAAGATTCTACAATACTAGCTTTTATGGTTATGAAGA
GGAAAAATTGGCAGTAACCTGGCCCCACAAACCTTCAAA
