>Addgene plasmid #60332 | Gal4pBS13-Pleum | addgene partial sequence | sequence record 100273 | yGFP-R 5'-GCATCACCTTCACCTTCACC-3'
ACATCACCATCTAATTCACCAAAATTGGGACAACACCAGTGAATAATTCTTCACCTTTAGACATTTTTCT
AGATTAGTGTGTGTATTTGTGTTTGCGTGTCTATAGAAGTATAGTAATTTATGCTGCAAAGGTCCTAATG
TATAAGGAAAGAATATTTAGAGAAAAGAAGAAAACAAGAGTTTTATATACATACAGAGCACATGCATGCC
ATATGATCATGTGTCGTCGCACACATATATATATGCCTGTATGTGTCAGCACTAAAGTTGCCTGGCCATC
CACGCTATATATACACGCCTGGCGGATCTGCTCGAGGATTGCCTACGCGTGGGCTTGATCCACCAACCAA
CGCTCGCCAAATGTTTAAACCTGTTAATAGATCAAAAATCATCGCTTCGCTGATTAATTACCCCAGAAAT
AAGGCTAAAAAACTAATCGCATTATCATCCTATGGTTGTTAATTTGATTCGTTAATTTGAAGGTTTGTGG
GGCCAGGTTACTGCCAATTTTTCCTCTTCATAACCATAAAAGCTAGTATTGTAGAATCTTTATTGTTCGG
AGCAGTGCGGCGCGAGGCACATCTGCGTTTCAGGAACGCGACCGGTGAAGACGAGGACGCACGGAGGAGA
GTCTTCCGTCGGAGGGCTGTCGCCCGCTCGGCGGCTTCTAATCCGTACTAAAGCTTCCGTTAATTAAGGG
GCGCGCCAAGGATCCCGGAGCTCCAGCTTTTGTTCCCTTTAGTGAGGGTTAATTGCGCGCTTGGCGTAAT
CATGGTCATAGCTGTTTCCTGTGTGAAATTGTTATCCGCTCACAATTCCACACAACATACGAGCCGGAAG
CAT
